>Addgene plasmid #235861 | pME_Cp_0_3IEE_004_petG-rps3_IEE_Cr | addgene full sequence | sequence record 476071 | Addgene NGS Result
GGTCTCGTACTTATTTATAAACTAAACTACCTCCAATGAAAGAGGTAGTTTATAACCCAATCAAAATGTT
TTACCTTTTCTTCTTCTATGGACGGAATACAAATAACAATTGCATTGTTACTCTCGACTGGTTTCTAGCT
TTACTGTCAGGTGTTTATATTATGCTACTGTACCTTTTCCCAAGCAAGAATATACTTAAGGTATAGAAAT
ATAAACAAGCATCCCGAAGAAAAAAGGGGTTATTTTCTATGTTTATTACACTAAAGACATTTGATTTGGT
TTAATCTATATAATTGAAAATAGCTTTATTCTTTTATTAACGTATGGGAACCTTTTACTGTTTAGTTTGT
TTTTGCCTATTTGTAAAGGTCTATTTAAATATATCCTTTTTGCTTTGCCGCAACTAAAAAGTTTACTTAG
ATACTTTCGTAGCTCCATTTACTTGCCGGGGATTTGTTAGCTCTTTTCAAAGAAATGATTTTTCACGTTG
GAAAAATCAACTTTGTATTTAGTACTCTACTAACAAATACTATTTAATTCCTAGTAATGGAGTAGTATTG
GATGGTTAATTCTTATTTTAAACAGAGTAAGCATTACTTACTTGTAATTTTAATTATAATTAAATTTATT
TATAAACAGGTTCTAAAGAAGCTATAACACACATTGTATTTTATTTTTTTTAACGTTGYACAAATGTTTA
GAATAAAAATACGTGTTTTGCACCTTGAAATGGCTCCAGTTTTCTAAACTAATGTTTCAAAGGAGATGTG
TTCAACATCAATTAGCTTACTTTAATTTCATTTAAAAAATTTGTAATGTGAGACCACTCATCGCGACTAG
TAGCGGCCGCTGCAGTCCGGCAAAAAAGGGCAAGGTGTCACCACCCTGCCCTTTTTCTTTAAAACCGAAA
AGATTACTTCGCGTTATGCAGGCTTCCTCGCTCACTGACTCGCTGCGCTCGGTCGTTCGGCTGCGGCGAG
CGGTATCAGCTCACTCAAAGGCGGTAATACGGTTATCCACAGAATCAGGGGATAACGCAGGAAAGAACAT
GTGAGCAAAAGGCCAGCAAAAGGCCAGGAACCGTAAAAAGGCCGCGTTGCTGGCGTTTTTCCACAGGCTC
CGCCCCCCTGACGAGCATCACAAAAATCGACGCTCAAGTCAGAGGTGGCGAAACCCGACAGGACTATAAA
GATACCAGGCGTTTCCCCCTGGAAGCTCCCTCGTGCGCTCTCCTGTTCCGACCCTGCCGCTTACCGGATA
CCTGTCCGCCTTTCTCCCTTCGGGAAGCGTGGCGCTTTCTCATAGCTCACGCTGTAGGTATCTCAGTTCG
GTGTAGGTCGTTCGCTCCAAGCTGGGCTGTGTGCACGAACCCCCCGTTCAGCCCGACCGCTGCGCCTTAT
CCGGTAACTATCGTCTTGAGTCCAACCCGGTAAGACACGACTTATCGCCACTGGCAGCAGCCACTGGTAA
CAGGATTAGCAGAGCGAGGTATGTAGGCGGTGCTACAGAGTTCTTGAAGTGGTGGCCTAACTACGGCTAC
ACTAGAAGAACAGTATTTGGTATCTGCGCTCTGCTGAAGCCAGTTACCTTCGGAAAAAGAGTTGGTAGCT
CTTGATCCGGCAAACAAACCACCGCTGGTAGCGGTGGTTTTTTTGTTTGCAAGCAGCAGATTACGCGCAG
AAAAAAAGGATCTCAAGAAGATCCTTTGATCTTTTCTACGGGGTCTGACGCTCAGTGGAACGAAAACTCA
CGTTAAGGGATTTTGGTCATGAGATTATCAAAAAGGATCTTCACCTAGATCCTTTTAAATTAAAAATGAA
GTTTTAAATCAATCTAAAGTATATATGAGTAAACTTGGTCTGACAGCTCGAGGCTTGGATTCTCACCAAT
AAAAAACGCCCGGCGGCAACCGAGCGTTCTGAACAAATCCAGATGGAGTTCTGAGGTCATTACTGGATCT
ATCAACAGGAGTCCAAGCGAGCTCGATATCAAATTACGCCCCGCCCTGCCACTCGTCGCAGTACTGTTGT
AATTCATTAAGCATTCTGCCGACATGGAAGCCATCACAAACGGCATGATGAACCTGAATCGCCAGCGGCA
TCAGCACCTTGTCGCCTTGCGTATAATATTTGCCCATGGTGAAAACGGGGGCGAAGAAGTTGTCCATATT
GGCCACGTTTAAATCAAAACTGGTGAAACTCACCCAGGGATTGGCTGATACGAAAAACATATTCTCAATA
AACCCTTTAGGGAAATAGGCCAGGTTTTCACCGTAACACGCCACATCTTGCGAATATATGTGTAGAAACT
GCCGGAAATCGTCGTGGTATTCACTCCAGAGTGATGAAAACGTTTCAGTTTGCTCATGGAAAACGGTGTA
ACAAGGGTGAACACTATCCCATATCACCAGCTCACCGTCTTTCATTGCCATACGAAATTCCGGATGAGCA
TTCATCAGGCGGGCAAGAATGTGAATAAAGGCCGGATAAAACTTGTGCTTATTTTTCTTTACGGTCTTTA
AAAAGGCCGTAATATCCAGCTGAACGGTCTGGTTATAGGTACATTGAGCAACTGACTGAAATGCCTCAAA
ATGTTCTTTACGATGCCATTGGGATATATCAACGGTGGTATATCCAGTGATTTTTTTCTCCATTTTAGCT
TCCTTAGCTCCTGAAAATCTCGATAACTCAAAAAATACGCCCGGTAGTGATCTTATTTCATTATGGTGAA
AGTTGGAACCTCTTACGTGCCCGATCAACTCGAGTGCCACCTGACGTCTAAGAAACCATTATTATCATGA
CATTAACCTATAAAAATAGGCGTATCACGAGGCAGAATTTCAGATAAAAAAAATCCTTAGCTTTCGCTAA
GGATGATTTCTGGAATTCGCGGCCGCTTCTAGAGCGATGAGT
Features (pLannotate 1.2.2; 8 found; start..end, strand, type, name):
    836..855     +  misc_feature   BioBrick suffix: universal suffix for all parts
    856..913     +  terminator     his operon terminator: This putative transcriptin terminator from the E. coli his operon has a 2-bp deletion introduced during synthesis. Its efficiency has not been determined.
   1108..1696    -  rep_origin     ori: high-copy-number ColE1/pMB1/pBR322/pUC origin of replication
   1879..1973    -  terminator     lambda t0 terminator: transcription terminator from phage lambda
   1997..2653    -  CDS            cat: CAT_ECOLX - Experimental evidence at protein level: Swiss-Prot protein existence level 1. This enzyme is an effector of chloramphenicol resistance in bacteria. From Escherichia coli. This protein is used as a marker in many commonly used cloning vectors, such as pACYC184.
   2654..2751    -  promoter       cat promoter: promoter of the E. coli cat gene encoding chloramphenicol acetyltransferase
   2837..2880    -  terminator     bacterial terminator: putative bacterial transcription terminator
   2883..2904    +  misc_feature   BioBrick prefix: BioBrick prefix for parts that do not start with "ATG"
