[The description below was written by a language model from this plasmid's Addgene catalogue record and pLannotate feature annotations shown in this document.]
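Description:
pME_Cp_0_3IEE_004_petG-rps3_IEE_Cr is a small (about 2.9 kb) synthetic-biology part plasmid from a modular cloning toolkit for engineering the chloroplast of Chlamydomonas reinhardtii. It is built on the pME_Cp_UAV_GFP backbone, whose name suggests a universal acceptor vector with a GFP placeholder that the incoming part replaces, although the record does not spell this out. The plasmid is maintained in E. coli at high copy through a ColE1/pUC-type origin and is selected with chloramphenicol via a cat (chloramphenicol acetyltransferase) gene driven by its native cat promoter and followed by the lambda t0 terminator. Further bacterial terminators (a his operon terminator and a putative terminator), together with BioBrick prefix and suffix sequences, flank the cloning position and insulate the part from backbone transcription.

The payload is an 811 bp unmutated fragment from C. reinhardtii designated the petG-rps3 IEE, presumably the region between the chloroplast petG and rps3 genes. IEE generally stands for intercistronic expression element, a sequence placed between coding regions of a plastid operon so that the polycistronic transcript is processed into stable, translatable units. The annotation software did not identify any features within the insert itself, so its internal organisation is not documented here. The fragment was inserted using BsaI sites that were destroyed during cloning, consistent with Golden Gate assembly. The "0" in the name appears to mark it as a basic-level part, though the record does not state how the part is released for subsequent assemblies. It carries no promoter, coding sequence or algal selection marker of its own, so it serves as a storage and donor plasmid for combining this element with other parts into multigene chloroplast expression constructs.
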