Addgene plasmid #235861: pME_Cp_0_3IEE_004_petG-rps3_IEE_Cr
Purpose: petG-rps3 IEE Chlamydomonas reinhardtii
Depositing lab: Tobias Erb. Depositing organization: Max Planck Institute for Terrestrial Microbiology. Publication: A modular high-throughput approach for advancing synthetic biology in the chloroplast of Chlamydomonas. Inckemann RM, Chotel T, Burgis M, Brinkmann CK, Andreas L, Baumann J, Sharma P, Klose M, Barrett J, Ries F, Paczia N, Glatter T, Mackinder LCM, Willmund F, Erb TJ. Nat Plants. 2025 Nov;11(11):2332-2349. doi: 10.1038/s41477-025-02126-2. Epub 2025 Nov 3. PubMed 41184475.
Backbone
  Vector backbone: pME_Cp_UAV_GFP
  Backbone size w/o insert (bp): 2101
  Vector type: Synthetic Biology
Growth in bacteria
  Bacterial resistance: Chloramphenicol, 25 μg/mL
  Growth temperature: 37°C
  Growth strain: DH5alpha
  Copy number: High Copy
Gene/Insert
  Gene/Insert name: petG-rps3 IEE
  Species: Chlamydomonas reinhardtii
  Insert size (bp): 811
  Mutation: none
  Cloning method: Restriction Enzyme; 5′ cloning site BsaI (destroyed during cloning); 3′ cloning site BsaI (destroyed during cloning)
  Sequencing primers: 5′ CGTATCACGAGGCAGAATTTC; 3′ CCTGCATAACGCGAAGTAATC
Terms and licenses: Academic/Nonprofit Terms; Industry Terms: Not Available to Industry
Depositor comments: Please visit https://doi.org/10.1101/2024.05.08.593163 for bioRxiv preprint.
How to cite: pME_Cp_0_3IEE_004_petG-rps3_IEE_Cr was a gift from Tobias Erb (Addgene plasmid # 235861 ; http://n2t.net/addgene:235861 ; RRID:Addgene_235861)
